Addgene plasmid #199240: pS848∙CsR
Purpose: Expresses Streptococcus pyogenes' cas9 and a tailored sgRNA for counterselection in gram-negative bacteria
Depositing lab: Susanne Häußler. Depositing organization: Helmholtz-Zentrum fuer Infektionsforschung (HZI). Publication: An expanded CRISPR-Cas9-assisted recombineering toolkit for engineering genetically intractable Pseudomonas aeruginosa isolates. Pankratz D, Gomez NO, Nielsen A, Mustafayeva A, Gur M, Arce-Rodriguez F, Nikel PI, Haussler S, Arce-Rodriguez A. Nat Protoc. 2023 Oct 5. doi: 10.1038/s41596-023-00882-z. PubMed 37798358.
Backbone
  Vector backbone: pS448∙CsR
  Backbone size w/o insert (bp): 8398
  Total vector size (bp): 9897
  Vector type: CRISPR, Synthetic Biology
Growth in bacteria
  Bacterial resistance: Apramycin, 25 μg/mL
  Growth temperature: 37°C
  Growth strain: DH5alpha
  Copy number: High Copy
Gene/Insert
  Gene/Insert name: gRNA scaffold - Gm resistance cassette - incP oriT
  Species: Synthetic
  Insert size (bp): 1503
  Promoter: PEM7
  Cloning method: Restriction Enzyme; 5′ cloning site SanDI (not destroyed); 3′ cloning site FseI (not destroyed)
  Sequencing primers: 5′ SEVA_T0-F; 3′ PS4
Terms and licenses: Academic/Nonprofit Terms; Industry Terms: Not Available to Industry
How to cite: pS848∙CsR was a gift from Susanne Häußler (Addgene plasmid # 199240 ; http://n2t.net/addgene:199240 ; RRID:Addgene_199240)
