[The description below was written by a language model from this plasmid's Addgene catalogue record and pLannotate feature annotations shown in this document.]
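Description:
pS848∙CsR is a broad-host-range CRISPR-Cas9 counterselection plasmid for Gram-negative bacteria, built on the pS448∙CsR backbone (total size about 9.9 kb) and part of a Cas9-assisted recombineering toolkit aimed at genetically intractable Pseudomonas aeruginosa isolates. It carries two replication systems: a high-copy ColE1/pUC-type origin for propagation in E. coli, and the pRO1600 oriV with its cognate Rep protein, which supports replication in Pseudomonas and related hosts. An incP oriT allows the plasmid to be mobilised by conjugation from a suitable donor. Selection is with apramycin, conferred by the aac(3)IV acetyltransferase gene. The catalogue names the swapped-in segment a "Gm resistance cassette", but the annotated marker and the listed selection are both apramycin; the record does not explain this wording.

The payload consists of two expression units. Streptococcus pyogenes cas9 sits downstream of the Pm promoter, which is activated by the divergently encoded XylS regulator in the presence of benzoate-type inducers such as m-toluate, so nuclease production is inducible. After a lambda t0 terminator, the constitutive synthetic EM7 promoter drives an sgRNA cassette; the gap between the promoter and the S. pyogenes gRNA scaffold is presumably where a user-designed spacer is inserted, though the record does not describe the cloning site. Short annotated fragments of CmR, lacZα and the pUC MCS appear to be remnants or partial matches rather than functional parts. In use, Cas9 programmed against the unedited allele cleaves the chromosome of cells that did not acquire the desired mutation, enriching for successfully recombineered clones.
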