Features (pLannotate 1.2.2; 17 found; start..end, strand, type, name):
    344..1177    -  CDS            pRO1600 Rep: replication protein for the broad-host-range plasmid pRO1600 from Pseudomonas aeruginosa&nbsp
   1191..1542    +  rep_origin     pRO1600 oriV: broad-host-range origin of replication from Pseudomonas aeruginosa plasmid pRO1600; requires the pRO1600 Rep protein for replication (West et al., 1994)
   1615..1701    -  terminator     rrnB T1 terminator: Escherichia coli rrnB; transcription terminator T1 from the E. coli rrnB gene
   1726..2691    -  CDS            XylS: XylS regulator encoded by the Pseudomonas putida TOL plasmid pWWO; xylS; stimulates transcription from the Pm promoter in the presence of aromatic compounds such as m-toluate or benzoate
   2952..3357    +  CDS            CmR (fragment): chloramphenicol acetyltransferase; cat; confers resistance to chloramphenicol
   3319..3579    -  CDS            YPRA_ECOLX (fragment): Protein predicted: Swiss-Prot protein existence level 4. From Escherichia coli.
   3591..3671    +  promoter       Pm promoter: The bacterial Pm promoter is activated by XylS in the presence of benzoate or m-toluate (Marqués et al., 1999).
   3731..7837    +  CDS            Cas9: Cas9 (Csn1) endonuclease from the Streptococcus pyogenes Type II CRISPR/Cas system generates RNA-guided double strand breaks in DNA
   7838..7867    +  misc_feature   MCS (fragment): pUC18/19 multiple cloning site
   7875..7899    +  CDS            lacZα (fragment): LacZα fragment of β-galactosidase; lacZ fragment
   7910..8004    +  terminator     lambda t0 terminator: transcription terminator from phage lambda
   8027..8074    +  promoter       EM7 promoter: synthetic bacterial promoter&nbsp
   8132..8207    +  misc_RNA       gRNA scaffold: guide RNA scaffold for the Streptococcus pyogenes CRISPR/Cas9 system
   8208..8233    +  misc_feature   MCS (fragment): pUC18/19 multiple cloning site
   8437..9237    +  CDS            ApmR: aminoglycoside 3-N-acetyltransferase type IV ; aac(3)IV; confers resistance to apramycin (Paget and Davies, 1996)
   9397..9505    +  oriT           oriT: incP origin of transfer
   9599..290     +  rep_origin     ori (across the origin): high-copy-number ColE1/pMB1/pBR322/pUC origin of replication
>Addgene plasmid #199240 | pS848∙CsR | addgene full sequence | sequence record 402542 | Addgene NGS Result
AGGCGCAGCGGTCGGGCTGAACGGGGGGTTCGTGCACACAGCCCAGCTTGGAGCGAACGACCTACACCGA
ACTGAGATACCTACAGCGTGAGCTATGAGAAAGCGCCACGCTTCCCGAAGGGAGAAAGGCGGACAGGCAT
CCGGTAAGCGGCAGGGTCGGAACAGGAGAGCGCACGAGGGAGCTTCCAGGGGGAAACGCCTGGTATCTTT
ATAGTCCTGTCGGGTTTCGCCACCTCTGACTTGAGCGTCGATTTTTGTGATGCTCGTCAGGGGGGCGGAG
CCTATGGAAAAACGCCAGCAACGCGGCCGTGAAAGGCAGGCCGGTCCGTGGTGGCCACGGCCTCTAGGCC
AGATCCAGCGGCATCTGGGTTAGTCGAGCGCGGGCCGCTTCCCATGTCTCACCAGGGCGAGCCTGTTTCG
CGATCTCAGCATCTGAAATCTTCCCGGCCTTGCGCTTCGCTGGGGCCTTACCCACCGCCTTGGCGGGCTT
CTTCGGTCCAAAACTGAACAACAGATGTGTGACCTTGCGCCCGGTCTTTCGCTGCGCCCACTCCACCTGT
AGCGGGCTGTGCTCGTTGATCTGCGTCACGGCTGGATCAAGCACTCGCAACTTGAAGTCCTTGATCGAGG
GATACCGGCCTTCCAGTTGAAACCACTTTCGCAGCTGGTCAATTTCTATTTCGCGCTGGCCGATGCTGTC
CCATTGCATGAGCAGCTCGTAAAGCCTGATCGCGTGGGTGCTGTCCATCTTGGCCACGTCAGCCAAGGCG
TATTTGGTGAACTGTTTGGTGAGTTCCGTCAGGTACGGCAGCATGTCTTTGGTGAACCTGAGTTCTACAC
GGCCCTCACCCTCCCGGTAGATGATTGTTTGCACCCAGCCGGTAATCATCACACTCGGTCTTTTCCCCTT
GCCATTGGGCTCTTGGGTTAACCGGACTTCCCGCCGTTTCAGGCGCAGGGCCGCTTCTTTGAGCTGGTTG
TAGGAAGATTCGATAGGGACACCCGCCATCGTCGCTATGTCCTCCGCCGTCACTGAATACATCACTTCAT
CGGTGACAGGCTCGCTCCTCTTCACCTGGCTAATACAGGCCAGAACGATCCGCTGTTCCTGAACACTGAG
GCGATACGCGGCCTCGACCAGGGCATTGCTTTTGTAAACCATTGGGGGTGAGGCCACGTTCGACATTCCT
TGTGTATAAGGGGACACTGTATCTGCGTCCCACAATACAACAAATCCGTCCCTTTACAACAACAAATCCG
TCCCTTCTTAACAACAAATCCGTCCCTTAATGGCAACAAATCCGTCCCTTTTTAAACTCTACAGGCCACG
GATTACGTGGCCTGTAGACGTCCTAAAAGGTTTAAAAGGGAAAAGGAAGAAAAGGGTGGAAACGCAAAAA
ACGCACCACTACGTGGCCCCGTTGGGGCCGCATTTGTGCCCCTGAAGGGGCGGGGGAGGCGTCTGGGCAA
TCCCCGTTTTACCAGTCCCCTATCGCCGCCTGAGAGGGCGCAGGAAGCGAGTAATCAGGGTATCGAGGCG
GATTCACCCTTGGCGTCCAACCAGCGGCACCAGCGGCGCCTGAGAGGGGCGCGCCCAGCTGTCTAGGGCG
GCGGATTTGTCCTACTCAGGAGAGCGTTCACCGACAAACAACAGATAAAACGAAAGGCCCAGTCTTTCGA
CTGAGCTTTTCGTTTTATTTGATGCCTTTAATTAAACGTTCGTAATCAAGCCACTTCCTTTTTGCATTGA
CGCAGGGTGTCGGAAGGCAACTCGCCGAACGCGCTCCTATAGTTTTCAGCGAAGCGTCCCAAATGTAAGA
AGCCGTAGTCTAGGGCTATCTCAGTTATACTACGCACATTGGCACTGGGATCGTTCAAGCAGGCGCGGAT
GCTTTCGAGCTTGCGGTTGCGGATGTAGTTCTTCGGCGTGGTGCCGGCGTGCTTCTCGAACAAATTGTAG
AGCGAGCGTGGACTCATCATCGCCAGCTCCGCTAACCGCTCAAGGCTGATATTCCGTTTGAGATTCTCCT
CAATGAATTGAACGACTCGCTCGAAAGACGGGTTACCTTTGCTGAAAATTTCACGGCTGACATTGCTGCC
CAGCATTTCGAGCAGCTTGGAAGCGATGATCCCCGCATAGTGCTCTTGGACCCGAGGCATCGACTTTGTA
TGTTCCGCTTCGTCACAAACTAACCCGAGTAGATTGATAAAGCCATCGAGTTGCTGGAGATTGTGTCGCG
CGGCGAAACGGATACCCTCCCTCGGCTTGTGCCAATTGTTGTCACTGCACGCCCGATCAAGGACCACTGA
GGGCAATTTAACGATAAATTTCTCGCAATCTTCTGAATAGGTCAGGTCGGCTTGGTCATCCGGATTGAGC
AGCAATAGTTCGCCCGGCGCAAAATAGTGCTCCTGGCCATGGCCACGCCACAGGCAATGGCCTTTGAGTA
TTATTTGCAGATGATAACAGGTTTCTAATCCAGGCGAGATTACCCTCACGCTACCGCCGTAGCTGATTCG
ACACAGATCGAGGCATCCGAAGATTCTGTGGTGCAGCCTGCCTGCCGGGCGCCCGCCCTTGGGCAGGCGA
ATAGAGTGCGTACCGACATACTGGTTAACATAATCGGAGACTGCATAGGGCTCGGCGTGGACGAAGATCT
GACTTTTCTCGTTCAATAAGCAAAAATCCATAGTTCACGGTTCTCTTATTTTAATGTGGGCTGCTTGGTG
TGATGTAGAAAGGCGCCAAGTCGATGAAAATGCATCTCGACGTGATGCGTATACGGGTTACCCCCATTGC
CACGTTGCGCCATCCTTTTTGCAATCAGTGACCACTTTTCCAAGCAAAAATAACGCCAAGCAGAACGAAG
ACGTTCTTTTTAAGAAGCGAGAACACCAGAAGTTCGTGCTGTCGGGGCATGGGGCGACGAATTGGCGGAT
AAAGGGGATCTGCTGGATATTACGGCCTTTTTAAAGACCGTAAAGAAAAATAAGCACAAGTTTTATCCGG
CCTTTATTCACATTCTTGCCCGCCTGATGAATGCTCATCCGTAATTACGTATGGCAATGAAAGACGGTGA
GCTGGTGATATGGGATAGTGTTCACCCTTGTTACACCGTTTTCCATGAGCAAACTGAAACGTTTTCATCG
CTCTGGAGTGAATACCACGACGATTTCCGGCAGTTTCTACACATATATTCGCAAGATGTGGCGTGTTACG
GTGAAAACCTGGCCTATTTCCCTAAAGGGTTTATTGAGAATATGTTTTTCGTCTCAGCCAATCCCTGGGT
GAGTTTCACCAGTTTTGATTTAAACGTGGCCAATATGGACAACTTCTTCGCCCCCGTTTTCACCATGCAT
GGGAATTAGCTTGATCTGACCAACGACCGGTAGCGGAGCTATCCAACGGCGGTATACCAGGAAAACACAC
AGCAGGTACATCAGAACAGTACCATGACTGAAGAACAAATAGTTTTTTCCTGATCCATAAAGCAGAACGG
CCTGCTCCATGACAAATCTGGCTCCCCAACTAATGCCCCATGCAGCCAGCATAACCAGCATAAAGTGCAG
TGTCCGGTTTGATAGGGATAAGTCCAGCCTTGCAAGAAGCGGATACAGGAGTGCAAAAAATGGCTATCTC
TAGTAAGGCCTACCCCTTAGGCTTTATGCAACAGAAACAATAATAATGGAGTCATGACCATGCCTAGGCC
GCGGTTAGGAGGAAAAACATATGGATAAGAAATACTCAATAGGCTTAGATATCGGCACAAATAGCGTCGG
ATGGGCGGTGATCACTGATGAATATAAGGTTCCGTCTAAAAAGTTCAAGGTTCTGGGAAATACAGACCGC
CACAGTATCAAAAAAAATCTTATAGGGGCTCTTTTATTTGACAGTGGAGAGACAGCGGAAGCGACTCGTC
TCAAACGGACAGCTCGTAGAAGGTATACACGTCGGAAGAATCGTATTTGTTATCTACAGGAGATTTTTTC
AAATGAGATGGCGAAAGTAGATGATAGTTTCTTTCATCGACTTGAAGAGTCTTTTTTGGTGGAAGAAGAC
AAGAAGCATGAACGTCATCCTATTTTTGGAAATATAGTAGATGAAGTTGCTTATCATGAGAAATATCCAA
CTATCTATCATCTGCGAAAAAAATTGGTAGATTCTACTGATAAAGCGGATTTGCGCTTAATCTATTTGGC
CTTAGCGCATATGATTAAGTTTCGTGGTCATTTTTTGATTGAGGGAGATTTAAATCCTGATAATAGTGAT
GTGGACAAACTATTTATCCAGTTGGTACAAACCTACAATCAATTATTTGAAGAAAACCCTATTAACGCAA
GTGGAGTAGATGCTAAAGCGATTCTTTCTGCACGATTGAGTAAATCAAGACGATTAGAAAATCTCATTGC
TCAGCTCCCCGGTGAGAAGAAAAATGGCTTATTTGGGAATCTCATTGCTTTGTCATTGGGTTTGACCCCT
AATTTTAAATCAAATTTTGATTTGGCAGAAGATGCTAAATTACAGCTTTCAAAAGATACTTACGATGATG
ATTTAGATAATTTATTGGCGCAAATTGGAGATCAATATGCTGATTTGTTTTTGGCAGCTAAGAATTTATC
AGATGCTATTTTACTTTCAGATATCCTAAGAGTAAATACTGAAATAACTAAGGCTCCCCTATCAGCTTCA
ATGATTAAACGCTACGATGAACATCATCAAGACTTGACTCTTTTAAAAGCTTTAGTTCGACAACAACTTC
CAGAAAAGTATAAAGAAATCTTTTTTGATCAATCAAAAAACGGATATGCAGGTTATATTGATGGGGGAGC
TAGCCAAGAAGAATTTTATAAATTTATCAAACCAATTTTAGAAAAAATGGATGGTACTGAGGAATTATTG
GTGAAACTAAATCGTGAAGATTTGCTGCGCAAGCAACGGACCTTTGACAACGGCTCTATTCCCCATCAAA
TTCACTTGGGTGAGCTGCATGCTATTTTGAGAAGACAAGAAGACTTTTATCCATTTTTAAAAGACAATCG
TGAGAAGATTGAAAAAATCTTGACTTTTCGAATTCCTTATTATGTTGGTCCATTGGCGCGTGGCAATAGT
CGTTTTGCATGGATGACTCGGAAGTCTGAAGAAACAATTACCCCATGGAATTTTGAAGAAGTTGTCGATA
AAGGTGCTTCAGCTCAATCATTTATTGAACGCATGACAAACTTTGATAAAAATCTTCCAAATGAAAAAGT
ACTACCAAAACATAGTTTGCTTTATGAGTATTTTACGGTTTATAACGAATTGACAAAGGTCAAATATGTT
ACTGAAGGAATGCGAAAACCAGCATTTCTTTCAGGTGAACAGAAGAAAGCCATTGTTGATTTACTCTTCA
AAACAAATCGAAAAGTAACCGTTAAGCAATTAAAAGAAGATTATTTCAAAAAAATAGAATGTTTTGATAG
TGTTGAAATTTCAGGAGTTGAAGATAGATTTAATGCTTCATTAGGTACCTACCATGATTTGCTAAAAATT
ATTAAAGATAAAGATTTTTTGGATAATGAAGAAAATGAAGATATCTTAGAGGATATTGTTTTAACATTGA
CCTTATTTGAAGATAGGGAGATGATTGAGGAAAGACTTAAAACATATGCTCACCTCTTTGATGATAAGGT
GATGAAACAGCTTAAACGTCGCCGTTATACTGGTTGGGGACGTTTGTCTCGAAAATTGATTAATGGTATT
AGGGATAAGCAATCTGGCAAAACAATATTAGATTTTTTGAAATCAGATGGTTTTGCCAATCGCAATTTTA
TGCAGCTGATCCATGATGATAGTTTGACATTTAAAGAAGACATTCAAAAAGCACAAGTGTCTGGACAAGG
CGATAGTTTACATGAACATATTGCAAATTTAGCTGGTAGCCCTGCTATTAAAAAAGGTATTTTACAGACT
GTAAAAGTTGTTGATGAATTGGTCAAAGTAATGGGGCGGCATAAGCCAGAAAATATCGTTATTGAAATGG
CACGTGAAAATCAGACAACTCAAAAGGGCCAGAAAAATTCGCGAGAGCGTATGAAACGAATCGAAGAAGG
TATCAAAGAATTAGGAAGTCAGATTCTTAAAGAGCATCCTGTTGAAAATACTCAATTGCAAAATGAAAAG
CTCTATCTCTATTATCTCCAAAATGGAAGAGACATGTATGTGGACCAAGAATTAGATATTAATCGTTTAA
GTGATTATGATGTCGATCACATTGTTCCACAAAGTTTCCTTAAAGACGATTCAATAGACAATAAGGTCTT
AACGCGTTCTGATAAAAATCGTGGTAAATCGGATAACGTTCCAAGTGAAGAAGTAGTCAAAAAGATGAAA
AACTATTGGAGACAACTTCTAAACGCCAAGTTAATCACTCAACGTAAGTTTGATAATTTAACGAAAGCTG
AACGTGGAGGTTTGAGTGAACTTGATAAAGCTGGTTTTATCAAACGCCAATTGGTTGAAACTCGCCAAAT
CACTAAGCATGTGGCACAAATTTTGGATAGTCGCATGAATACTAAATACGATGAAAATGATAAACTTATT
CGAGAGGTTAAAGTGATTACCTTAAAATCTAAATTAGTTTCTGACTTCCGAAAAGATTTCCAATTCTATA
AAGTACGTGAGATTAACAATTACCATCATGCCCATGATGCGTATCTAAATGCCGTCGTTGGAACTGCTTT
GATTAAGAAATATCCAAAACTTGAATCGGAGTTTGTCTATGGTGATTATAAAGTTTATGATGTTCGTAAA
ATGATTGCTAAGTCTGAGCAAGAAATAGGCAAAGCAACCGCAAAATATTTCTTTTACTCTAATATCATGA
ACTTCTTCAAAACAGAAATTACACTTGCAAATGGAGAGATTCGCAAACGCCCTCTAATCGAAACTAATGG
GGAAACTGGAGAAATTGTCTGGGATAAAGGGCGAGATTTTGCCACAGTGCGCAAAGTATTGTCCATGCCC
CAAGTCAATATTGTCAAGAAAACAGAAGTACAGACAGGCGGATTCTCCAAGGAGTCAATTTTACCAAAAA
GAAATTCGGACAAGCTTATTGCTCGTAAAAAAGACTGGGATCCAAAAAAATATGGTGGTTTTGATAGTCC
AACGGTAGCTTATTCAGTCCTAGTGGTTGCTAAGGTGGAAAAAGGGAAATCGAAGAAGTTAAAATCCGTT
AAAGAGTTACTAGGGATCACAATTATGGAAAGAAGTTCCTTTGAAAAAAATCCGATTGACTTTTTAGAAG
CTAAAGGATATAAGGAAGTTAAAAAAGACTTAATCATTAAACTACCTAAATATAGTCTTTTTGAGTTAGA
AAACGGTCGTAAACGGATGCTGGCTAGTGCCGGAGAATTACAAAAAGGAAATGAGCTGGCTCTGCCAAGC
AAATATGTGAATTTTTTATATTTAGCTAGTCATTATGAAAAGTTGAAGGGTAGTCCAGAAGATAACGAAC
AAAAACAATTGTTTGTGGAGCAGCATAAGCATTATTTAGATGAGATTATTGAGCAAATCAGTGAATTTTC
TAAGCGTGTTATTTTAGCAGATGCCAATTTAGATAAAGTTCTTAGTGCATATAACAAACATAGAGACAAA
CCAATACGTGAACAAGCAGAAAATATTATTCATTTATTTACGTTGACGAATCTTGGAGCTCCCGCTGCTT
TTAAATATTTTGATACAACAATTGATCGTAAACGATATACGTCTACAAAAGAAGTTTTAGATGCCACTCT
TATCCATCAATCCATCACTGGTCTTTATGAAACACGCATTGATTTGAGTCAGCTAGGAGGTGACTGATCT
AGAGTCGACCTGCAGGCATGCAAGCTTGCGGCCGCGTCGTGACTGGGAAAACCCTGGCGACTAGTCTTGG
ACTCCTGTTGATAGATCCAGTAATGACCTCAGAACTCCATCTGGATTTGTTCAGAACGCTCGGTTGCCGC
CGGGCGTTTTTTATTGGTGAGAATCCAGGGGTCCCTTTAATTAATTGTTGACAATTAATCATCGGCATAG
TATATCGGCATAGTATAATACGACAAGGTGAGGAACTAAACCCCTAGGCCGCGGCCGCGCGGAGACCCGA
GACTGGTCTCAGTTTTAGAGCTAGAAATAGCAAGTTAAAATAAGGCTAGTCCGTTATCAACTTGAAAAAG
TGGCACCGAGTCGGTGCAATTCGAGCTCGGTACCCGGGGATCCCAATAATTACGATTTACGTATTTAAAT
CTCACGGTAACTGATGCCGTATTTGCAGTACCAGCGTACGGCCCACAGAATGATGTCACGCTGAAAATGC
CGGCCTTTGAATGGGTTCATGTGCAGCTCCATCAGCAAAAGGGGATGATAAGTTTATCACCACCGACTAT
TTGCAACAGTGCCGTTGATCGTGCTATGATCGAGTGATGTCATCAGCGGTGGAGTGCAATGTCGTGCAAT
ACGAATGGCGAAAAGCCGAGCTGATCGGTCAGCTTCTCAACCTTGGGGTTACCCCCGGCGGTGTGCTGCT
GGTCCACAGCTCCTTCCGTAGCGTCCGGCCCCTCGAAGATGGGCCACTTGGACTGATCGAGGCCCTGCGT
GCTGCGCTGGGTCCGGGAGGGACGCTCGTGATGCCCTCGTGGTCAGGTCTGGACGACGAGCCGTTCGATC
CTGCCACGTCGCCCGTTACACCGGACCTTGGAGTTGTCTCTGACACATTCTGGCGCCTGCCAAATGTAAA
GCGCAGCGCCCATCCATTTGCCTTTGCGGCAGCGGGGCCACAGGCAGAGCAGATCATCTCTGATCCATTG
CCCCTGCCACCTCACTCGCCTGCAAGCCCGGTCGCCCGTGTCCATGAACTCGATGGGCAGGTACTTCTCC
TCGGCGTGGGACACGATGCCAACACGACGCTGCATCTTGCCGAGTTGATGGCAAAGGTTCCCTATGGGGT
GCCGAGACACTGCACCATTCTTCAGGATGGCAAGTTGGTTCGCGTCGATTATCTCGAGAATGACCACTGC
TGTGAGCGCTTTGCCTTGGCGGACAGGTGGCTCAAGGAGAAGAGCCTTCAGAAGGAAGGTCCAGTCGGTC
ATGCCTTTGCTCGGTTGATCCGCTCCCGCGACATTGTGGCGACAGCCCTGGGTCAACTGGGCCGAGATCC
GTTGATCTTCCTGCATCCGCCAGAGGCGGGATGCGAAGAATGCGATGCCGCTCGCCAGTCGATTGGCTAA
GACCGCGGTCCGCGCGTTGTCCTTTTCCGCTGCATAACCCTGCTTCGGGGTCATTATAGCGATTTTTTCG
GTATATCCATCCTTTTTCGCACGATATACAGGATTTTGCCAAAGGGTTCGTGTAGACTTTCCTTGGTGTA
TCCAACGGCGTCAGCCGGGCAGGATAGGTGAAGTAGGCCCACCCGCGAGCGGGTGTTCCTTCTTCACTGT
CCCTTATTCGCACCTGGCGGTGCTCAACGGGAATCCTGCTCTGCGAGGCTGGCCGTAGGCCGGCCGATAA
TCTCATGACCAAAATCCCTTAACGTGAGTTTTCGTTCCACTGAGCGTCAGACCCCGTAGAAAAGATCAAA
GGATCTTCTTGAGATCCTTTTTTTCTGCGCGTAATCTGCTGCTTGCAAACAAAAAAACCACCGCTACCAG
CGGTGGTTTGTTTGCCGGATCAAGAGCTACCAACTCTTTTTCCGAAGGTAACTGGCTTCAGCAGAGCGCA
GATACCAAATACTGTTCTTCTAGTGTAGCCGTAGTTAGGCCACCACTTCAAGAACTCTGTAGCACCGCCT
ACATACCTCGCTCTGCTAATCCTGTTACCAGTGGCTGCTGCCAGTGGCGATAAGTCGTGTCTTACCGGGT
TGGACTCAAGACGATAGTTACCGGATA
